>Addgene plasmid #63456 | pFusX4-48 | depositor partial sequence | sequence record 105430 | pFusX4_GTT
AGTCTTAAGCGTCTCCCCTGACCCCGGACCAAGTGGTGGCTATCGCCAGCAACAATGGCGGCAAGCAAGC
GCTCGAAACGGTGCAGCGGCTGTTGCCGGTGCTGTGCCAGGACCATGGCCTGACCCCGGACCAAGTGGTG
GCTATCGCCAGCAACGGTGGCGGCAAGCAAGCGCTCGAAACGGTGCAGCGGCTGTTGCCGGTGCTGTGCC
AGGACCATGGCCTGACCCCGGACCAAGTGGTGGCTATCGCCAGCAACGGTGGCGGCAAGCAAGCGCTCGA
AACGGTGCAGCGGCTGTTGCCGGTGCTGTGCCAGGACCATGGCCGAGACGTC
