>Addgene plasmid #63456 | pFusX4-48 | depositor partial sequence | sequence record 105431 | FusX4
CGTCTCCCCTGACCCCGGACCAAGTGGTGGCTATCGAGACCGGCGCCGCTACGGGCGCGTCCCATTCGCC
ATTCAGGCTGCGCAACTGTTGGGAAGGGCGATCGGTGCGGGCTCTTCGCTATTACGCCAGCTGGCGAAAG
GGGGATGTGCTGCAAGGCGATTAAGTTGGGAACGCCAGGGTTTTCCCAGTCACGACGTTGTAAAACGACG
GCCAGTGAGCGCGCGTAATCGACTCACTATAGGGCGAATTGGGTACCGGGCCCCCCCTCGAGGTCCTCCA
GCTTTTGTTCCCTTTAGTGAGGGTTAATTGCGCGCTTGGCGTAATCATGGTCATAGCTGTTTCCTGTGTG
AAATTGTTATCCGCTCACAATTCCACACAACATACGAGCCGGAAGCATAAAGTGTAAAGCCTGGGGTGCC
TAATGAGTGAGCTAACTCACATTAATTGCGTTGCGCTCACTGCCCGCTTTCCACCGGTGGTCTCTGGCGG
CAAGCAAGCGCTCGAAACGGTGCAGCGGCTGTTGCCGGTGCTGTGCCAGGACCATGGCCGAGACGTCTAG
ACCAGCCAGGACAGAAATGCCTCGACTTCGCTGCTACCCAAGGTTGCCGGGTGACGCACACCGTGGAAAC
GGATGAAGGCACGAACCCAGTGGACATAAGCCTGTTCGGTTCGTAAGCTGTAATGCAAGTAGCGTATGCG
CTCACGCAACTGGTCCAGAACCTTGACCGAACGCAGCGGTGGTAACGGCGCAGTGGCGGTTTTCATGGCT
TGTTATGACTGTTTTTTTGGGGTACAGTCTATGCCTCGGGCATCCAAGCAGCAAGCGCGTTACGCCGTGG
GTCGATGTTTGATGTTATGGAGCAGCAACGATGTTACGCAGCAGGGCAGTCGCCCTAAAACAAAGTTAAA
CATTATGAGGGAAGCGGTGATCGCCGAAGTATCGACTCAACTATCAGAGGTAGTTGGCGTCATCGAGCGC
CATCTCGAACCGACGTTGCTGGCCGTACATTTGTACGGCTCCGCAGTGGATGGCGGCCTGAAGCCACACA
GTGATATTGATTTGCTGGTTACGGTGACCGTAAGGCTTGATGAAACAACGCGGCGAGCTTTGATCAACGA
CCTTTTGGAAACTTCGGCTTCCCCTGGAGAGAGCGAGATTCTCCGCGCTGTAGAAGTCACCATTGTTGTG
CACGACGACATCATTCCGTGGCGTTATCCAGCTAAGCGCGAACTGCAATTTGGAGAATGGCAGCGCAATG
ACATTCTTGCAGGTATCTTCGAGCCAGCCACGATCGACATTGATCTGGCTATCTTGCTGACAAAAGCAAG
AGAACATAGCGTTGCCTTGGTAGGTCCAGCGGCGGAGGAACTCTTTGATCCGGTTCCTGAACAGGATCTA
TTTGAGGCGCTAAATGAAACCTTAACGCTATGGAACTCGCCGCCCGACTGGGCTGGCGATGAGCGAAATG
TAGTGCTTACGTTGTCCCGCATTTGGTACAGCGCAGTAACCGGCAAAATCGCGCCGAAGGATGTCGCTGC
CGACTGGGCAATGGAGCGCCTGCCGGCCCAGTATCAGCCCGTCATACTTGAAGCTAGACAGGCTTATCTT
GGACAAGAAGAAGATCGCTTGGCCTCGCGCGCAGATCAGTTGGAAGAATTTGTCCACTACGTGAAAGGCG
AGATCACCAAGGTAGTCGGCAAATAACCCTCGAGCCACCCATGACCAAAATCCCTTAACGTGAGTTACGC
GTCGTTCCACTGAGCGTCAGACCCCGTAGAAAAGATCAAAGGATCTTCTTGAGATCCTTTTTTTCTGCGC
GTAATCTGCTGCTTGCAAACAAAAAAACCACCGCTACCAGCGGTGGTTTGTTTGCCGGATCAAGAGCTAC
CAACTCTTTTTCCGAAGGTAACTGGCTTCAGCAGAGCGCAGATACCAAATACTGTCCTTCTAGTGTAGCC
GTAGTTAGGCCACCACTTCAAGAACTCTGTAGCACCGCCTACATACCTCGCTCTGCTAATCCTGTTACCA
GTGGCTGCTGCCAGTGGCGATAAGTCGTGTCTTACCGGGTTGGACTCAAGACGATAGTTACCGGATAAGG
CGCAGCGGTCGGGCTGAACGGGGGGTTCGTGCACACAGCCCAGCTTGGAGCGAACGACCTACACCGAACT
GAGATACCTACAGCGTGAGCATTGAGAAAGCGCCACGCTTCCCGAAGGGAGAAAGGCGGACAGGTATCCG
GTAAGCGGCAGGGTCGGAACAGGAGAGCGCACGAGGGAGCTTCCAGGGGGAAACGCCTGGTATCTTTATA
GTCCTGTCGGGTTTCGCCACCTCTGACTTGAGCGTCGATTTTTGTGATGCTCGTCAGGGGGGCGGAGCCT
ATGGAAAAACGCCAGCAACGCGGCCTTTTTACGGTTCCTGGCCTTTTGCTGGCCTTTTGCTCACATGTTC
TTTCCTGCGTTATCCCCTGATTCTGTGGATAACCGTATTACCGCCTTTGAGTGAGCTGATACCGCTCGCC
GCAGCCGAACGACCGAGCGCAGCGAGTCAGTGAGCGAGGAAGCGGAAGAGCGCCCAATACGCAAACCGCC
TCTCCCCGCGCGTTGGCCGATTCATTAATGCAGCTGGCACGACAGGTTTCCCGACTGGAAAGCGGGCAGT
GAGCGCAACGCAATTAATACGCGTACCGCTAGCCAGGAAGAGTTTGTAGAAACGCAAAAAGGCCATCCGT
CAGGATGGCCTTCTGCTTAGTTTGATGCCTGGCAGTTTATGGCGGGCGTCCTGCCCGCCACCCTCCGGGC
CGTTGCTTCACAACGTTCAAATCCGCTCCCGGCGGATTTGTCCTACTCAGGAGAGCGTTCACCGACAAAC
AACAGATAAAACGAAAGGCCCAGTCTTCCGACTGAGCCTTTCGTTTTATTTGATGCCTGGCAGTTCCCTA
CTCTCGCGTTAACGCTAGCATGGATGTTTTCCCAGTCACGACGTTGTAAAACGACGGCCAGTCTTAAG
