>Addgene plasmid #63456 | pFusX4-48 | addgene partial sequence | sequence record 116230 | pCR8_R1 5'-cgaaccgaacaggcttatgt-3'
GGTGTGCGTCACCCGGCAACCTTGGGTAGCAGCGAAGTCGAGGCATTTCTGTCCTGGCTGGTCTAGACGT
CTCGGCCATGGTCCTGGCACAGCACCGGCAACAGCCGCTGCACCGTTTCGAGCGCTTGCTTGCCGCCACC
GTTGCTGGCGATAGCCACCACTTGGTCCGGGGTCAGGCCATGGTCCTGGCACAGCACCGGCAACAGCCGC
TGCACCGTTTCGAGCGCTTGCTTGCCGCCACCGTTGCTGGCGATAGCCACCACTTGGTCCGGGGTCAGGC
CATGGTCCTGGCACAGCACCGGCAACAGCCGCTGCACCGTTTCGAGCGCTTGCTTGCCGCCATTGTTGCT
GGCGATAGCCACCACTTGGTCCGGGGTCAGGGGAGACGCTTAAGACTGGCCGTCGTTTTACAACGTCGTG
ACTGGGAAAACATCCATGCTAGCGTTAACGCGAGAGTAGGGAACTGCCAGGCATCAAATAAAACGAAAGG
CTCAGTCGGAAGACTGGGCCTTTCGTTTTATCTGTTGTTTGTCGGTGAACGCTCTCCTGAGTAGGACAAA
TCCGCCGGGAGCGGATTTGAACGTTGTGAAGCAACGGCCCGGAGGGTGGCGGGCAGGACGCCCGCCATAA
ACTGCCAGGCATCAAACTAAGCAGAAGGCCATCCTGACGGATGGCCTTTTTGCGTTTCTACAAACTCTTC
CTGGCTAGCGGTACGCGTATTAATTGCGTTGCGCTCACTGCCCGCTTTCCAGTCGGGAAACCTGTCGTGC
CA
