[The description below was written by a language model from this plasmid's Addgene catalogue record.]
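Description:
pFusX4-48 is a bacterial library plasmid from the FusX system, a one-step method for assembling TALE repeat arrays used to build TALENs and related programmable DNA-binding proteins. It is built on the FusX4 backbone (about 3 kb without the insert), is maintained in E. coli as a high-copy plasmid, and is selected with spectinomycin. The record does not include a feature table, so the origin of replication and other backbone elements are not specified. The listed sequencing primers are pCR8-type primers, which suggests a pCR8-like intermediate vector, but this is not stated outright.

The insert is a synthetic, pre-assembled trimer of TALE repeats carrying the repeat variable diresidues NN, NG and NG, also named X4_GTT. Under the standard TALE code, NN recognises guanine and NG recognises thymine, so this module specifies the triplet GTT. It occupies RVD positions 10 to 12 of the final array. The trimer was cloned using BsaI, a type IIS enzyme, and the sites were destroyed in the process, as is typical of Golden Gate-style construction.

The plasmid carries no stated promoter or expression elements and is not meant to be expressed directly. It serves as one member of a position-specific library covering the possible triplets at positions 10 to 12. A user picks the plasmid matching the desired target sequence at each position block and combines them with a receiver vector in a single assembly reaction. This produces a full-length TALE domain for genome-editing applications.
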