Addgene plasmid #63456: pFusX4-48
Purpose: Encodes RVD positions 10-12 in TALEN assembly
Depositing lab: Stephen Ekker. Depositing organization: Mayo Foundation for Medical Education and Research. Publication: FusX: A rapid one-step TALE assembly system for genome science. Ma AC, McNulty MS, Tanya PL, Jarryd CM, Martinez-Galvez G, Argue DP, Lee HB, Urban MD, Bullard CE, Blackburn PR, Man TK, Clark KJ, Ekker SC. Hum Gene Ther. 2016 Jun;27(6):451-63. doi: 10.1089/hum.2015.172 PubMed 26854857.
Backbone
  Vector backbone: FusX4
  Backbone size w/o insert (bp): 3008
  Vector type: TALEN
Growth in bacteria
  Bacterial resistance: Spectinomycin, 50 μg/mL
  Growth temperature: 37°C
  Growth strain: DH5alpha
  Copy number: High Copy
Gene/Insert
  Gene/Insert name: NN NG NG (alt name: X4_GTT)
  Species: Synthetic
  Mutation: none
  Cloning method: Restriction Enzyme; 5′ cloning site BsaI (destroyed during cloning); 3′ cloning site BsaI (destroyed during cloning)
  Sequencing primers: 5′ pCR8_F1; 3′ pCR8_R1
Terms and licenses: Academic/Nonprofit Terms; Industry Terms: Not Available to Industry
How to cite: pFusX4-48 was a gift from Stephen Ekker (Addgene plasmid # 63456 ; http://n2t.net/addgene:63456 ; RRID:Addgene_63456)
